Addgene plasmid #176045: pcDNA3.1 MYC
Purpose: Expresses Myc in Mammalian cells
Depositing lab: Linda Penn. Depositing organization: University Health Network. Publication: MYC Interacts with the G9a Histone Methyltransferase to Drive Transcriptional Repression and Tumorigenesis. Tu WB, Shiah YJ, Lourenco C, Mullen PJ, Dingar D, Redel C, Tamachi A, Ba-Alawi W, Aman A, Al-Awar R, Cescon DW, Haibe-Kains B, Arrowsmith CH, Raught B, Boutros PC, Penn LZ. Cancer Cell. 2018 Oct 8;34(4):579-595.e8. doi: 10.1016/j.ccell.2018.09.001. PubMed 30300580.
Backbone
  Vector backbone: pcDNA3.1
  Backbone size w/o insert (bp): 6000
  Total vector size (bp): 7325
  Vector type: Mammalian Expression
  Selectable markers: Neomycin (select with G418)
Growth in bacteria
  Bacterial resistance: Ampicillin, 100 μg/mL
  Growth temperature: 37°C
  Growth strain: DH5alpha
  Copy number: Unknown
Gene/Insert
  Gene/Insert name: Myc (alt name: c-Myc)
  Species: H. sapiens (human)
  Insert size (bp): 1320
  Promoter: CMV
  Cloning method: Restriction Enzyme; 5′ cloning site BamHI (not destroyed); 3′ cloning site EcoRI (not destroyed)
  Sequencing primers: 5′ CMV-F; 3′ Myc_pSeq3R
Terms and licenses: Academic/Nonprofit Terms; Industry Terms: Not Available to Industry
How to cite: pcDNA3.1 MYC was a gift from Linda Penn (Addgene plasmid # 176045 ; http://n2t.net/addgene:176045 ; RRID:Addgene_176045)
