[The description below was written by a language model from this plasmid's Addgene catalogue record and pLannotate feature annotations shown in this document.]
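Description:
pcDNA3.1 MYC is a mammalian expression plasmid built on the pcDNA3.1 backbone that carries the human c-Myc proto-oncogene coding sequence (about 1.3 kb), inserted between BamHI and EcoRI sites that remain intact. Expression is driven by the human cytomegalovirus immediate-early enhancer and promoter, which in the sequenced record span the numbering origin, and transcripts are terminated by the bovine growth hormone polyadenylation signal. The annotation also detects a fragment matching the c-myc IRES just upstream of the open reading frame, suggesting that part of the native 5′ untranslated region was carried in with the cDNA. No epitope tag or reporter is annotated or listed. T7 and SP6 phage promoters flank the insert, as is typical of this backbone, and can serve for in vitro transcription or as sequencing anchors. A short hit called as a truncated HIV-1 LTR near the CMV promoter is a small fragment match, and nothing in the record suggests a lentiviral function.

The plasmid is propagated in E. coli through a high-copy ColE1/pUC-type origin with ampicillin selection from the β-lactamase gene. An f1 origin is also present, permitting single-stranded DNA production. For mammalian cells, an SV40 early promoter drives the neomycin phosphotransferase gene followed by an SV40 poly(A) signal, allowing G418 selection of stable transfectants. Minor fragments (ble, lacI, lac promoter/operator, bom) are backbone remnants. The sequenced record is about 7.3 kb, slightly shorter than the catalogue size. The construct is intended for transient or stable overexpression of MYC in mammalian cells, and it was deposited in connection with work on MYC-mediated transcriptional repression and tumorigenesis.
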