Features (pLannotate 1.2.2; 22 found; start..end, strand, type, name):
      6..39      +  LTR            5' LTR (truncated) (fragment): truncated 5' long terminal repeat (LTR) from HIV-1
     55..73      +  promoter       T7 promoter: promoter for bacteriophage T7 RNA polymerase
    104..281     +  ncRNA          IRES c-myc (fragment): Accession: RF00216 - c-myc internal ribosome entry site (IRES)
    373..1692    +  CDS            c-Myc: human c-Myc proto-oncogene
   2048..2066    -  promoter       SP6 promoter: promoter for bacteriophage SP6 RNA polymerase
   2092..2316    +  polyA_signal   bGH poly(A) signal: bovine growth hormone polyadenylation signal
   2320..2341    +  promoter       SV40 promoter (fragment): SV40 enhancer and early promoter
   2362..2790    +  rep_origin     f1 ori (sequence partly withheld): f1 bacteriophage origin of replication; arrow indicates direction of (+) strand synthesis
   2804..3133    +  promoter       SV40 promoter: SV40 enhancer and early promoter
   3200..3991    +  CDS            neo: KKA2_KLEPN - Also known as kan, nptII. Experimental evidence at protein level: Swiss-Prot protein existence level 1. Resistance to kanamycin, neomycin, paromomycin, ribostamycin, butirosin and gentamicin B. From Klebsiella pneumoniae.
   4015..4173    +  CDS            ble (fragment): BLE_KLEPN - Experimental evidence at protein level: Swiss-Prot protein existence level 1. Binding protein with a strong affinity to the bleomycin family of antibiotics. Binds to CL990; an antimitotic-antibiotic compound. From Klebsiella pneumoniae.
   4168..4289    +  polyA_signal   SV40 poly(A) signal: SV40 polyadenylation signal
   4362..4378    -  protein_bind   lac operator: The lac repressor binds to the lac operator to inhibit transcription in E. coli. This inhibition can be relieved by adding lactose or isopropyl-β-D-thiogalactopyranoside (IPTG). lac repressor encoded by lacI
   4386..4416    -  promoter       lac promoter: promoter for the E. coli lac operon
   4431..4452    -  protein_bind   CAP binding site: CAP binding activates transcription in the presence of cAMP. E. coli catabolite activator protein
   4465..4557    -  CDS            lacI (fragment): lac repressor; lacI; The lac repressor binds to the lac operator to inhibit transcription in E. coli. This inhibition can be relieved by adding lactose or isopropyl-β-D-thiogalactopyranoside (IPTG).
   4740..5328    -  rep_origin     ori: high-copy-number ColE1/pMB1/pBR322/pUC origin of replication
   5499..6359    -  CDS            AmpR: β-lactamase; bla; confers resistance to ampicillin, carbenicillin, and related antibiotics
   6360..6464    -  promoter       AmpR promoter: bla
   6523..6575    -  misc_feature   bom (fragment): basis of mobility region from pBR322
   6730..7109    +  enhancer       CMV enhancer: human cytomegalovirus immediate early enhancer
   7110..10      +  promoter       CMV promoter (across the origin): human cytomegalovirus (CMV) immediate early promoter
>Addgene plasmid #176045 | pcDNA3.1 MYC | addgene full sequence | sequence record 346676 | Addgene NGS Result
AAGCAGAGCTCTCTGGCTAACTAGAGAACCCACTGCTTACTGGCTTATCGAAATTAATACGACTCACTAT
AGGGAGACCCAAGCTTGGTACCGAGCTCGGATCCACTAGTAACGGCCGCCAGTGTGCTGGAATTCGGCCC
CCCCCCCCTTGCCGCATCCACGAAACTTTGCCCATAGCAGCGGGCGGGCACTTTGCACTGGAACTTACAA
CACCCGAGCAAGGACGCGACTCTCCCGACGCGGGGAGGCTATTCTGCCCATTTGGGGACACTTCCCCGCC
GCTGCCAGGACCCGCTTCTCTGAAAGGCTCTCCTTGCAGCTGCTTAGACGCTGGATTTTTTTCGGGTAGT
GGAAAACCAGCCTCCCGCGACGATGCCCCTCAACGTTAGCTTCACCAACAGGAACTATGACCTCGACTAC
GACTCGGTGCAGCCGTATTTCTACTGCGACGAGGAGGAGAACTTCTACCAGCAGCAGCAGCAGAGCGAGC
TGCAGCCCCCGGCGCCCAGCGAGGATATCTGGAAGAAATTCGAGCTGCTGCCCACCCCGCCCCTGTCCCC
TAGCCGCCGCTCCGGGCTCTGCTCGCCCTCCTACGTTGCGGTCACACCCTTCTCCCTTCGGGGAGACAAC
GACGGCGGTGGCGGGAGCTTCTCCACGGCCGACCAGCTGGAGATGGTGACCGAGCTGCTGGGAGGAGACA
TGGTGAACCAGAGTTTCATCTGCGACCCGGACGACGAGACCTTCATCAAAAACATCATCATCCAGGACTG
TATGTGGAGCGGCTTCTCGGCCGCCGCCAAGCTCGTCTCAGAGAAGCTGGCCTCCTACCAGGCTGCGCGC
AAAGACAGCGGCAGCCCGAACCCCGCCCGCGGCCACAGCGTCTGCTCCACCTCCAGCTTGTACCTGCAGG
ATCTGAGCGCCGCCGCCTCAGAGTGCATCGACCCCTCGGTGGTCTTCCCCTACCCTCTCAACGACAGCAG
CTCGCCCAAGTCCTGCGCCTCGCAAGACTCCAGCGCCTTCTCTCCGTCCTCGGATTCTCTGCTCTCCTCG
ACGGAGTCCTCCCCGCAGGGCAGCCCCGAGCCCCTGGTGCTCCATGAGGAGACACCGCCCACCACCAGCA
GCGACTCTGAGGAGGAACAAGAAGATGAGGAAGAAATCGATGTTGTTTCTGTGGAAAAGAGGCAGGCTCC
TGGCAAAAGGTCAGAGTCTGGATCACCTTCTGCTGGAGGCCACAGCAAACCTCCTCACAGCCCACTGGTC
CTCAAGAGGTGCCACGTCTCCACACATCAGCACAACTACGCAGCGCCTCCCTCCACTCGGAAGGACTATC
CTGCTGCCAAGAGGGTCAAGTTGGACAGTGTCAGAGTCCTGAGACAGATCAGCAACAACCGAAAATGCAC
CAGCCCCAGGTCCTCGGACACCGAGGAGAATGTCAAGAGGCGAACACACAACGTCTTGGAGCGCCAGAGG
AGGAACGAGCTAAAACGGAGCTTTTTTGCCCTGCGTGACCAGATCCCGGAGTTGGAAAACAATGAAAAGG
CCCCCAAGGTAGTTATCCTTAAAAAAGCCACAGCATACATCCTGTCCGTCCAAGCAGAGGAGCAAAAGCT
CATTTCTGAAGAGGACTTGTTGCGGAAACGACGAGAACAGTTGAAACACAAACTTGAACAGCTACGGAAC
TCTTGTGCGTAAGGAAAAGTAAGGAAAATGATTCCTTCTAACAGAAATGTCCTGAGCAATCACCTATGAA
CTTGTTTCAAATGCATGATCAAATGCAACCTCACAACCTTGGCTGAGTCTTGAGACTGAAAGATTTAGCC
ATAATGTAAACTGCCTCAAATTGGACTTTGGGCATAAAAGAACTTTTTTATGCTTACCATCTTTTTTTTT
TCTTTAACAGATTTGTATTTAAGAATTGTTTTTAAAAAATTTTAAGATTTACACAATGTTTCTCTGTAAA
TATTGCCATTAAATGTAAATAACTTCCGAATTCTGCAGATATCCATCACACTGGCGGCCGCTCGAGCATG
CATCTAGAGGGCCCTATTCTATAGTGTCACCTAAATGCTAGAGCTCGCTGATCAGCCTCGACTGTGCCTT
CTAGTTGCCAGCCATCTGTTGTTTGCCCCTCCCCCGTGCCTTCCTTGACCCTGGAAGGTGCCACTCCCAC
TGTCCTTTCCTAATAAAATGAGGAAATTGCATCGCATTGTCTGAGTAGGTGTCATTCTATTCTGGGGGGT
GGGGTGGGGCAGGACAGCAAGGGGGAGGATTGGGAAGACAATAGCAGGCATGCTGGGGATGCGGTGGGCT
CTATGGCTTCTGAGGCGGAAAGAACCAGCTGGGGCTCTAGGGGGTATCCCC
[124 nt withheld, positions 2362-2485]
C
[91 nt withheld, positions 2487-2577]
A
[49 nt withheld, positions 2579-2627]
CCTTTGACGTTGGAGTCCACGTTCTTT
[37 nt withheld, positions 2655-2691]
ACCCTATCTCGGTCTATTCTTTTGATTTATAAGGGATTTTGCCGATTTCGGCCTATTGGTTAAAAAATGA
GCTGATTTAACAAAAATTTAACGCGAATTAATTCTGTGGAATGTGTGTCAGTTAGGGTGTGGAAAGTCCC
CAGGCTCCCCAGCAGGCAGAAGTATGCAAAGCATGCATCTCAATTAGTCAGCAACCAGGTGTGGAAAGTC
CCCAGGCTCCCCAGCAGGCAGAAGTATGCAAAGCATGCATCTCAATTAGTCAGCAACCATAGTCCCGCCC
CTAACTCCGCCCATCCCGCCCCTAACTCCGCCCAGTTCCGCCCATTCTCCGCCCCATGGCTGACTAATTT
TTTTTATTTATGCAGAGGCCGAGGCCGCCTCTGCCTCTGAGCTATTCCAGAAGTAGTGAGGAGGCTTTTT
TGGAGGCCTAGGCTTTTGCAAAAAGCTCCCGGGAGCTTGTATATCCATTTTCGGATCTGATCAAGAGACA
GGATGAGGATCGTTTCGCATGATTGAACAAGATGGATTGCACGCAGGTTCTCCGGCCGCTTGGGTGGAGA
GGCTATTCGGCTATGACTGGGCACAACAGACAATCGGCTGCTCTGATGCCGCCGTGTTCCGGCTGTCAGC
GCAGGGGCGCCCGGTTCTTTTTGTCAAGACCGACCTGTCCGGTGCCCTGAATGAACTGCAGGACGAGGCA
GCGCGGCTATCGTGGCTGGCCACGACGGGCGTTCCTTGCGCAGCTGTGCTCGACGTTGTCACTGAAGCGG
GAAGGGACTGGCTGCTATTGGGCGAAGTGCCGGGGCAGGATCTCCTGTCATCTCACCTTGCTCCTGCCGA
GAAAGTATCCATCATGGCTGATGCAATGCGGCGGCTGCATACGCTTGATCCGGCTACCTGCCCATTCGAC
CACCAAGCGAAACATCGCATCGAGCGAGCACGTACTCGGATGGAAGCCGGTCTTGTCGATCAGGATGATC
TGGACGAAGAGCATCAGGGGCTCGCGCCAGCCGAACTGTTCGCCAGGCTCAAGGCGCGCATGCCCGACGG
CGAGGATCTCGTCGTGACCCATGGCGATGCCTGCTTGCCGAATATCATGGTGGAAAATGGCCGCTTTTCT
GGATTCATCGACTGTGGCCGGCTGGGTGTGGCGGACCGCTATCAGGACATAGCGTTGGCTACCCGTGATA
TTGCTGAAGAGCTTGGCGGCGAATGGGCTGACCGCTTCCTCGTGCTTTACGGTATCGCCGCTCCCGATTC
GCAGCGCATCGCCTTCTATCGCCTTCTTGACGAGTTCTTCTGAGCGGGACTCTGGGGTTCGAAATGACCG
ACCAAGCGACGCCCAACCTGCCATCACGAGATTTCGATTCCACCGCCGCCTTCTATGAAAGGTTGGGCTT
CGGAATCGTTTTCCGGGACGCCGGCTGGATGATCCTCCAGCGCGGGGATCTCATGCTGGAGTTCTTCGCC
CACCCCAACTTGTTTATTGCAGCTTATAATGGTTACAAATAAAGCAATAGCATCACAAATTTCACAAATA
AAGCATTTTTTTCACTGCATTCTAGTTGTGGTTTGTCCAAACTCATCAATGTATCTTATCATGTCTGTAT
ACCGTCGACCTCTAGCTAGAGCTTGGCGTAATCATGGTCATAGCTGTTTCCTGTGTGAAATTGTTATCCG
CTCACAATTCCACACAACATACGAGCCGGAAGCATAAAGTGTAAAGCCTGGGGTGCCTAATGAGTGAGCT
AACTCACATTAATTGCGTTGCGCTCACTGCCCGCTTTCCAGTCGGGAAACCTGTCGTGCCAGCTGCATTA
ATGAATCGGCCAACGCGCGGGGAGAGGCGGTTTGCGTATTGGGCGCTCTTCCGCTTCCTCGCTCACTGAC
TCGCTGCGCTCGGTCGTTCGGCTGCGGCGAGCGGTATCAGCTCACTCAAAGGCGGTAATACGGTTATCCA
CAGAATCAGGGGATAACGCAGGAAAGAACATGTGAGCAAAAGGCCAGCAAAAGGCCAGGAACCGTAAAAA
GGCCGCGTTGCTGGCGTTTTTCCATAGGCTCCGCCCCCCTGACGAGCATCACAAAAATCGACGCTCAAGT
CAGAGGTGGCGAAACCCGACAGGACTATAAAGATACCAGGCGTTTCCCCCTGGAAGCTCCCTCGTGCGCT
CTCCTGTTCCGACCCTGCCGCTTACCGGATACCTGTCCGCCTTTCTCCCTTCGGGAAGCGTGGCGCTTTC
TCATAGCTCACGCTGTAGGTATCTCAGTTCGGTGTAGGTCGTTCGCTCCAAGCTGGGCTGTGTGCACGAA
CCCCCCGTTCAGCCCGACCGCTGCGCCTTATCCGGTAACTATCGTCTTGAGTCCAACCCGGTAAGACACG
ACTTATCGCCACTGGCAGCAGCCACTGGTAACAGGATTAGCAGAGCGAGGTATGTAGGCGGTGCTACAGA
GTTCTTGAAGTGGTGGCCTAACTACGGCTACACTAGAAGAACAGTATTTGGTATCTGCGCTCTGCTGAAG
CCAGTTACCTTCGGAAAAAGAGTTGGTAGCTCTTGATCCGGCAAACAAACCACCGCTGGTAGCGGTGGTT
TTTTTGTTTGCAAGCAGCAGATTACGCGCAGAAAAAAAGGATCTCAAGAAGATCCTTTGATCTTTTCTAC
GGGGTCTGACGCTCAGTGGAACGAAAACTCACGTTAAGGGATTTTGGTCATGAGATTATCAAAAAGGATC
TTCACCTAGATCCTTTTAAATTAAAAATGAAGTTTTAAATCAATCTAAAGTATATATGAGTAAACTTGGT
CTGACAGTTACCAATGCTTAATCAGTGAGGCACCTATCTCAGCGATCTGTCTATTTCGTTCATCCATAGT
TGCCTGACTCCCCGTCGTGTAGATAACTACGATACGGGAGGGCTTACCATCTGGCCCCAGTGCTGCAATG
ATACCGCGAGACCCACGCTCACCGGCTCCAGATTTATCAGCAATAAACCAGCCAGCCGGAAGGGCCGAGC
GCAGAAGTGGTCCTGCAACTTTATCCGCCTCCATCCAGTCTATTAATTGTTGCCGGGAAGCTAGAGTAAG
TAGTTCGCCAGTTAATAGTTTGCGCAACGTTGTTGCCATTGCTACAGGCATCGTGGTGTCACGCTCGTCG
TTTGGTATGGCTTCATTCAGCTCCGGTTCCCAACGATCAAGGCGAGTTACATGATCCCCCATGTTGTGCA
AAAAAGCGGTTAGCTCCTTCGGTCCTCCGATCGTTGTCAGAAGTAAGTTGGCCGCAGTGTTATCACTCAT
GGTTATGGCAGCACTGCATAATTCTCTTACTGTCATGCCATCCGTAAGATGCTTTTCTGTGACTGGTGAG
TACTCAACCAAGTCATTCTGAGAATAGTGTATGCGGCGACCGAGTTGCTCTTGCCCGGCGTCAATACGGG
ATAATACCGCGCCACATAGCAGAACTTTAAAAGTGCTCATCATTGGAAAACGTTCTTCGGGGCGAAAACT
CTCAAGGATCTTACCGCTGTTGAGATCCAGTTCGATGTAACCCACTCGTGCACCCAACTGATCTTCAGCA
TCTTTTACTTTCACCAGCGTTTCTGGGTGAGCAAAAACAGGAAGGCAAAATGCCGCAAAAAAGGGAATAA
GGGCGACACGGAAATGTTGAATACTCATACTCTTCCTTTTTCAATATTATTGAAGCATTTATCAGGGTTA
TTGTCTCATGAGCGGATACATATTTGAATGTATTTAGAAAAATAAACAAATAGGGGTTCCGCGCACATTT
CCCCGAAAAGTGCCACCTGACGTCGACGGATCGGGAGATCTCCCGATCCCCTATGGTGCACTCTCAGTAC
AATCTGCTCTGATGCCGCATAGTTAAGCCAGTATCTGCTCCCTGCTTGTGTGTTGGAGGTCGCTGAGTAG
TGCGCGAGCAAAATTTAAGCTACAACAAGGCAAGGCTTGACCGACAATTGCATGAAGAATCTGCTTAGGG
TTAGGCGTTTTGCGCTGCTTCGCGATGTACGGGCCAGATATACGCGTTGACATTGATTATTGACTAGTTA
TTAATAGTAATCAATTACGGGGTCATTAGTTCATAGCCCATATATGGAGTTCCGCGTTACATAACTTACG
GTAAATGGCCCGCCTGGCTGACCGCCCAACGACCCCCGCCCATTGACGTCAATAATGACGTATGTTCCCA
TAGTAACGCCAATAGGGACTTTCCATTGACGTCAATGGGTGGAGTATTTACGGTAAACTGCCCACTTGGC
AGTACATCAAGTGTATCATATGCCAAGTACGCCCCCTATTGACGTCAATGACGGTAAATGGCCCGCCTGG
CATTATGCCCAGTACATGACCTTATGGGACTTTCCTACTTGGCAGTACATCTACGTATTAGTCATCGCTA
TTACCATGGTGATGCGGTTTTGGCAGTACATCAATGGGCGTGGATAGCGGTTTGACTCACGGGGATTTCC
AAGTCTCCACCCCATTGACGTCAATGGGAGTTTGTTTTGGCACCAAAATCAACGGGACTTTCCAAAATGT
CGTAACAACTCCGCCCCATTGACGCAAATGGGCGGTAGGCGTGTACGGTGGGAGGTCTATAT
